Addgene plasmid #133302: TLCV2-DelGFP
Purpose: (Empty Backbone) EGFP reporter was removed in the TLCV2 vector so it could be used for inducible gene CRISPR knockout in cell lines with an eGFP reporter.
Depositing lab: Jingshi Shen. Depositing organization: University of Colorado, Boulder. Publication: Inducible Exoc7/Exo70 knockout reveals a critical role of the exocyst in insulin-regulated GLUT4 exocytosis. Wang S, Crisman L, Miller J, Datta I, Gulbranson DR, Tian Y, Yin Q, Yu H, Shen J. J Biol Chem. 2019 Dec 27;294(52):19988-19996. doi: 10.1074/jbc.RA119.010821. Epub 2019 Nov 18. PubMed 31740584.
Backbone
  Vector backbone: TLCV2
  Backbone manufacturer: Adam Karpf
  Backbone size (bp): 16733
  Modifications to backbone: EGFP reporter sequence was removed in the TLCV2 vector.
  Vector type: Mammalian Expression, Lentiviral, CRISPR
  Selectable markers: Puromycin
Growth in bacteria
  Bacterial resistance: Ampicillin, 100 μg/mL
  Growth temperature: 37°C
  Growth strain: NEB Stable
  Copy number: High Copy
Gene/Insert
  Sequencing primers: 5′ hU6-F (5'-GAGGGCCTATTTCCCATGATT-3')
Terms and licenses: Academic/Nonprofit Terms; Industry Terms: Not Available to Industry
How to cite: TLCV2-DelGFP was a gift from Jingshi Shen (Addgene plasmid # 133302 ; http://n2t.net/addgene:133302 ; RRID:Addgene_133302)
