[The description below was written by a language model from this plasmid's Addgene catalogue record and pLannotate feature annotations shown in this document.]
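Description:
TLCV2-DelGFP is an empty-backbone, all-in-one lentiviral vector for doxycycline-inducible CRISPR/Cas9 knockout in mammalian cells. It is derived from TLCV2 by removing the EGFP reporter, so it can be used in cell lines that already carry an eGFP reporter. It is propagated in E. coli as a high-copy plasmid through a ColE1/pUC-type origin with ampicillin selection. The backbone also carries an f1 origin and an SV40/EM7-driven bleomycin/Zeocin resistance cassette that lies outside the viral genome. The catalogue lists a backbone size of about 16.7 kb, whereas the sequenced record is about 16.0 kb, a difference in the direction expected from the EGFP deletion.

The transfer cassette has a third-generation, self-inactivating layout. A CMV enhancer/promoter is fused to a truncated HIV-1 5' LTR, followed by the Ψ packaging signal, RRE and cPPT/CTS, with a WPRE and a ΔU3 3' LTR at the downstream end. Within it, a human U6 promoter and an S. pyogenes gRNA scaffold flank a stretch of nearly 2 kb. This stretch includes a fragment annotated as a bacterial deoC gene and is most likely a stuffer to be replaced by the user's guide sequence, although the record does not describe the cloning strategy. A tight TRE promoter drives Cas9. A separate EF-1α core promoter expresses puromycin resistance followed by the reverse tetracycline transactivator rtTA3, but the record does not annotate the linker between these two coding regions. Transduced cells can therefore be selected with puromycin, and they constitutively produce guide RNA and rtTA. Cas9 is expressed, and the target gene cut, only when doxycycline is added, giving temporally controlled knockout.
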