Features (pLannotate 1.2.2; 36 found; start..end, strand, type, name):
    316..4419    +  CDS            Cas9: Cas9 (Csn1) endonuclease from the Streptococcus pyogenes Type II CRISPR/Cas system generates RNA-guided double strand breaks in DNA
   4568..4779    +  promoter       EF-1α core promoter: core promoter for human elongation factor EF-1α
   4801..5397    +  CDS            PuroR (fragment): puromycin N-acetyltransferase; pac from Streptomyces; confers resistance to puromycin
   5464..6161    +  CDS            rtTA3 (fragment): reverse tetracycline transactivator 3 activates expression from Tet-responsive promoters in the presence of doxycycline
   6091..6201    +  CDS            VP48: 3 tandem repeats of the minimal activation domain of herpes simplex virus VP16 (Cheng et al., 2013)
   6231..6819    +  misc_feature   WPRE: woodchuck hepatitis virus posttranscriptional regulatory element
   6870..6889    +  misc_feature   cPPT/CTS (fragment): central polypurine tract and central termination sequence of HIV-1
   6891..7124    +  LTR            3' LTR (ΔU3): self-inactivating 3' long terminal repeat (LTR) from HIV-1
   7156..7380    +  polyA_signal   bGH poly(A) signal: bovine growth hormone polyadenylation signal
   7384..7405    +  promoter       SV40 promoter (fragment): SV40 enhancer and early promoter
   7426..7854    +  rep_origin     f1 ori (sequence partly withheld): f1 bacteriophage origin of replication; arrow indicates direction of (+) strand synthesis
   7868..8197    +  promoter       SV40 promoter: SV40 enhancer and early promoter
   8245..8292    +  promoter       EM7 promoter: synthetic bacterial promoter&nbsp
   8311..8685    +  CDS            BleoR: antibiotic-binding protein; Sh ble from Streptoalloteichus hindustanus; confers resistance to bleomycin, phleomycin, and Zeocin™
   8695..8820    +  CDS            ble (fragment): BLE_KLEPN - Experimental evidence at protein level: Swiss-Prot protein existence level 1. Binding protein with a strong affinity to the bleomycin family of antibiotics. Binds to CL990; an antimitotic-antibiotic compound. From Klebsiella pneumoniae.
   8815..8936    +  polyA_signal   SV40 poly(A) signal: SV40 polyadenylation signal
   9007..9029    -  protein_bind   lac operator (fragment): The lac repressor binds to the lac operator to inhibit transcription in E. coli. This inhibition can be relieved by adding lactose or isopropyl-β-D-thiogalactopyranoside (IPTG). lac repressor encoded by lacI
   9033..9063    -  promoter       lac promoter: promoter for the E. coli lac operon
   9078..9099    -  protein_bind   CAP binding site: CAP binding activates transcription in the presence of cAMP. E. coli catabolite activator protein
   9112..9204    -  CDS            lacI (fragment): lac repressor; lacI; The lac repressor binds to the lac operator to inhibit transcription in E. coli. This inhibition can be relieved by adding lactose or isopropyl-β-D-thiogalactopyranoside (IPTG).
   9387..9975    -  rep_origin     ori: high-copy-number ColE1/pMB1/pBR322/pUC origin of replication
  10146..11006   -  CDS            AmpR: β-lactamase; bla; confers resistance to ampicillin, carbenicillin, and related antibiotics
  11007..11111   -  promoter       AmpR promoter: bla
  11170..11222   -  misc_feature   bom (fragment): basis of mobility region from pBR322
  11377..11756   +  enhancer       CMV enhancer: human cytomegalovirus immediate early enhancer
  11757..11956   +  promoter       CMV promoter: human cytomegalovirus (CMV) immediate early promoter
  11974..12154   +  LTR            5' LTR (truncated): truncated 5' long terminal repeat (LTR) from HIV-1
  12201..12326   +  misc_feature   HIV-1 Ψ: packaging signal of human immunodeficiency virus type 1
  12310..12673   +  CDS            HIV-1 gag (fragment): gag protein from human immunodeficiency virus 1; gag
  12819..13052   +  misc_feature   RRE: The Rev response element (RRE) of HIV-1 allows for Rev-dependent mRNA export from the nucleus to the cytoplasm.
  13429..13529   +  CDS            Rev (fragment): human immunodeficiency virus 1 (HIV-1) Rev protein; rev; enhances nuclear export of unspliced and incompletely spliced viral mRNAs
  13579..13696   +  misc_feature   cPPT/CTS: central polypurine tract and central termination sequence of HIV-1
  13747..13987   +  promoter       U6 promoter: RNA polymerase III promoter for human U6 snRNA
  14173..14832   -  CDS            deoC1: DEOC1_STAAN - Also known as dra. Experimental evidence at protein level: Swiss-Prot protein existence level 1. Catalyzes a reversible aldol reaction between acetaldehyde and D-glyceraldehyde 3-phosphate to generate 2-deoxy-D-ribose 5- phosphate. From Staphylococcus aureus (strain N315).
  15877..15952   +  misc_RNA       gRNA scaffold: guide RNA scaffold for the Streptococcus pyogenes CRISPR/Cas9 system
  15989..284     +  promoter       tight TRE promoter (across the origin): Tet-responsive promoter PTight, consisting of seven tet operator sequences followed by the minimal CMV promoter
>Addgene plasmid #133302 | TLCV2-DelGFP | addgene full sequence | sequence record 271497 | Addgene NGS Result
ATGTCGAGTTTACTCCCTATCAGTGATAGAGAACGATGTCGAGTTTACTCCCTATCAGTGATAGAGAACG
TATGTCGAGTTTACTCCCTATCAGTGATAGAGAACGTATGTCGAGTTTACTCCCTATCAGTGATAGAGAA
CGTATGTCGAGTTTATCCCTATCAGTGATAGAGAACGTATGTCGAGTTTACTCCCTATCAGTGATAGAGA
ACGTATGTCGAGGTAGGCGTGTACGGTGGGAGGCCTATATAAGCAGAGCTCGTTTAGTGAACCGTCAGAT
CGCCTGGAGAATACCGGTTCTAGAGCGCTGCCACCATGGACAAGAAGTACAGCATCGGCCTGGACATCGG
CACCAACTCTGTGGGCTGGGCCGTGATCACCGACGAGTACAAGGTGCCCAGCAAGAAATTCAAGGTGCTG
GGCAACACCGACCGGCACAGCATCAAGAAGAACCTGATCGGAGCCCTGCTGTTCGACAGCGGCGAAACAG
CCGAGGCCACCCGGCTGAAGAGAACCGCCAGAAGAAGATACACCAGACGGAAGAACCGGATCTGCTATCT
GCAAGAGATCTTCAGCAACGAGATGGCCAAGGTGGACGACAGCTTCTTCCACAGACTGGAAGAGTCCTTC
CTGGTGGAAGAGGATAAGAAGCACGAGCGGCACCCCATCTTCGGCAACATCGTGGACGAGGTGGCCTACC
ACGAGAAGTACCCCACCATCTACCACCTGAGAAAGAAACTGGTGGACAGCACCGACAAGGCCGACCTGCG
GCTGATCTATCTGGCCCTGGCCCACATGATCAAGTTCCGGGGCCACTTCCTGATCGAGGGCGACCTGAAC
CCCGACAACAGCGACGTGGACAAGCTGTTCATCCAGCTGGTGCAGACCTACAACCAGCTGTTCGAGGAAA
ACCCCATCAACGCCAGCGGCGTGGACGCCAAGGCCATCCTGTCTGCCAGACTGAGCAAGAGCAGACGGCT
GGAAAATCTGATCGCCCAGCTGCCCGGCGAGAAGAAGAATGGCCTGTTCGGAAACCTGATTGCCCTGAGC
CTGGGCCTGACCCCCAACTTCAAGAGCAACTTCGACCTGGCCGAGGATGCCAAACTGCAGCTGAGCAAGG
ACACCTACGACGACGACCTGGACAACCTGCTGGCCCAGATCGGCGACCAGTACGCCGACCTGTTTCTGGC
CGCCAAGAACCTGTCCGACGCCATCCTGCTGAGCGACATCCTGAGAGTGAACACCGAGATCACCAAGGCC
CCCCTGAGCGCCTCTATGATCAAGAGATACGACGAGCACCACCAGGACCTGACCCTGCTGAAAGCTCTCG
TGCGGCAGCAGCTGCCTGAGAAGTACAAAGAGATTTTCTTCGACCAGAGCAAGAACGGCTACGCCGGCTA
CATTGACGGCGGAGCCAGCCAGGAAGAGTTCTACAAGTTCATCAAGCCCATCCTGGAAAAGATGGACGGC
ACCGAGGAACTGCTCGTGAAGCTGAACAGAGAGGACCTGCTGCGGAAGCAGCGGACCTTCGACAACGGCA
GCATCCCCCACCAGATCCACCTGGGAGAGCTGCACGCCATTCTGCGGCGGCAGGAAGATTTTTACCCATT
CCTGAAGGACAACCGGGAAAAGATCGAGAAGATCCTGACCTTCCGCATCCCCTACTACGTGGGCCCTCTG
GCCAGGGGAAACAGCAGATTCGCCTGGATGACCAGAAAGAGCGAGGAAACCATCACCCCCTGGAACTTCG
AGGAAGTGGTGGACAAGGGCGCTTCCGCCCAGAGCTTCATCGAGCGGATGACCAACTTCGATAAGAACCT
GCCCAACGAGAAGGTGCTGCCCAAGCACAGCCTGCTGTACGAGTACTTCACCGTGTATAACGAGCTGACC
AAAGTGAAATACGTGACCGAGGGAATGAGAAAGCCCGCCTTCCTGAGCGGCGAGCAGAAAAAGGCCATCG
TGGACCTGCTGTTCAAGACCAACCGGAAAGTGACCGTGAAGCAGCTGAAAGAGGACTACTTCAAGAAAAT
CGAGTGCTTCGACTCCGTGGAAATCTCCGGCGTGGAAGATCGGTTCAACGCCTCCCTGGGCACATACCAC
GATCTGCTGAAAATTATCAAGGACAAGGACTTCCTGGACAATGAGGAAAACGAGGACATTCTGGAAGATA
TCGTGCTGACCCTGACACTGTTTGAGGACAGAGAGATGATCGAGGAACGGCTGAAAACCTATGCCCACCT
GTTCGACGACAAAGTGATGAAGCAGCTGAAGCGGCGGAGATACACCGGCTGGGGCAGGCTGAGCCGGAAG
CTGATCAACGGCATCCGGGACAAGCAGTCCGGCAAGACAATCCTGGATTTCCTGAAGTCCGACGGCTTCG
CCAACAGAAACTTCATGCAGCTGATCCACGACGACAGCCTGACCTTTAAAGAGGACATCCAGAAAGCCCA
GGTGTCCGGCCAGGGCGATAGCCTGCACGAGCACATTGCCAATCTGGCCGGCAGCCCCGCCATTAAGAAG
GGCATCCTGCAGACAGTGAAGGTGGTGGACGAGCTCGTGAAAGTGATGGGCCGGCACAAGCCCGAGAACA
TCGTGATCGAAATGGCCAGAGAGAACCAGACCACCCAGAAGGGACAGAAGAACAGCCGCGAGAGAATGAA
GCGGATCGAAGAGGGCATCAAAGAGCTGGGCAGCCAGATCCTGAAAGAACACCCCGTGGAAAACACCCAG
CTGCAGAACGAGAAGCTGTACCTGTACTACCTGCAGAATGGGCGGGATATGTACGTGGACCAGGAACTGG
ACATCAACCGGCTGTCCGACTACGATGTGGACCATATCGTGCCTCAGAGCTTTCTGAAGGACGACTCCAT
CGACAACAAGGTGCTGACCAGAAGCGACAAGAACCGGGGCAAGAGCGACAACGTGCCCTCCGAAGAGGTC
GTGAAGAAGATGAAGAACTACTGGCGGCAGCTGCTGAACGCCAAGCTGATTACCCAGAGAAAGTTCGACA
ATCTGACCAAGGCCGAGAGAGGCGGCCTGAGCGAACTGGATAAGGCCGGCTTCATCAAGAGACAGCTGGT
GGAAACCCGGCAGATCACAAAGCACGTGGCACAGATCCTGGACTCCCGGATGAACACTAAGTACGACGAG
AATGACAAGCTGATCCGGGAAGTGAAAGTGATCACCCTGAAGTCCAAGCTGGTGTCCGATTTCCGGAAGG
ATTTCCAGTTTTACAAAGTGCGCGAGATCAACAACTACCACCACGCCCACGACGCCTACCTGAACGCCGT
CGTGGGAACCGCCCTGATCAAAAAGTACCCTAAGCTGGAAAGCGAGTTCGTGTACGGCGACTACAAGGTG
TACGACGTGCGGAAGATGATCGCCAAGAGCGAGCAGGAAATCGGCAAGGCTACCGCCAAGTACTTCTTCT
ACAGCAACATCATGAACTTTTTCAAGACCGAGATTACCCTGGCCAACGGCGAGATCCGGAAGCGGCCTCT
GATCGAGACAAACGGCGAAACCGGGGAGATCGTGTGGGATAAGGGCCGGGATTTTGCCACCGTGCGGAAA
GTGCTGAGCATGCCCCAAGTGAATATCGTGAAAAAGACCGAGGTGCAGACAGGCGGCTTCAGCAAAGAGT
CTATCCTGCCCAAGAGGAACAGCGATAAGCTGATCGCCAGAAAGAAGGACTGGGACCCTAAGAAGTACGG
CGGCTTCGACAGCCCCACCGTGGCCTATTCTGTGCTGGTGGTGGCCAAAGTGGAAAAGGGCAAGTCCAAG
AAACTGAAGAGTGTGAAAGAGCTGCTGGGGATCACCATCATGGAAAGAAGCAGCTTCGAGAAGAATCCCA
TCGACTTTCTGGAAGCCAAGGGCTACAAAGAAGTGAAAAAGGACCTGATCATCAAGCTGCCTAAGTACTC
CCTGTTCGAGCTGGAAAACGGCCGGAAGAGAATGCTGGCCTCTGCCGGCGAACTGCAGAAGGGAAACGAA
CTGGCCCTGCCCTCCAAATATGTGAACTTCCTGTACCTGGCCAGCCACTATGAGAAGCTGAAGGGCTCCC
CCGAGGATAATGAGCAGAAACAGCTGTTTGTGGAACAGCACAAGCACTACCTGGACGAGATCATCGAGCA
GATCAGCGAGTTCTCCAAGAGAGTGATCCTGGCCGACGCTAATCTGGACAAAGTGCTGTCCGCCTACAAC
AAGCACCGGGATAAGCCCATCAGAGAGCAGGCCGAGAATATCATCCACCTGTTTACCCTGACCAATCTGG
GAGCCCCTGCCGCCTTCAAGTACTTTGACACCACCATCGACCGGAAGAGGTACACCAGCACCAAAGAGGT
GCTGGACGCCACCCTGATCCACCAGAGCATCACCGGCCTGTACGAGACACGGATCGACCTGTCTCAGCTG
GGAGGCGACAAGCGACCTGCCGCCACAAAGAAGGCTGGACAGGCTAAGAAGAAGAAAGATTACAAAGACG
ATGACGATAAGGGATCCGGAGAGGGCAGAGGAAGTCTGCTAACATGCGGTGACGTCGAGGAGAATCCTGG
CCCAGCTAGCTAAATCCGGGCAGAGCGCACATCGCCCACAGTCCCCGAGAAGTTGGGGGGAGGGGTCGGC
AATTGATCCGGTGCCTAGAGAAGGTGGCGCGGGGTAAACTGGGAAAGTGATGTCGTGTACTGGCTCCGCC
TTTTTCCCGAGGGTGGGGGAGAACCGTATATAAGTGCAGTAGTCGCCGTGAACGTTCTTTTTCGCAACGG
GTTTGCCGCCAGAACACAGACTGCGATCGCAATGTACAGTATGACCGAGTACAAGCCCACGGTGCGCCTC
GCCACCCGCGACGACGTCCCCAGGGCCGTACGCACCCTCGCCGCCGCGTTCGCCGACTACCCCGCCACGC
GCCACACCGTCGATCCGGACCGCCACATCGAGCGGGTCACCGAGCTGCAAGAACTCTTCCTCACGCGCGT
CGGGCTCGACATCGGCAAGGTGTGGGTCGCGGACGACGGCGCCGCGGTGGCGGTCTGGACCACGCCGGAG
AGCGTCGAAGCGGGGGCGGTGTTCGCCGAGATCGGCCCGCGCATGGCCGAGTTGAGCGGTTCCCGGCTGG
CCGCGCAGCAACAGATGGAAGGCCTCCTGGCGCCGCACCGGCCCAAGGAGCCCGCGTGGTTCCTGGCCAC
CGTCGGAGTCTCGCCCGACCACCAGGGCAAGGGTCTGGGCAGCGCCGTCGTGCTCCCCGGAGTGGAGGCG
GCCGAGCGCGCCGGGGTGCCCGCCTTCCTGGAGACCTCCGCGCCCCGCAACCTCCCCTTCTACGAGCGGC
TCGGCTTCACCGTCACCGCCGACGTCGAGGTGCCCGAAGGACCGCGCACCTGGTGCATGACCCGCAAGCC
CGGTGCCGGTTCCGGCGCAACAAACTTCTCTCTGCTGAAACAAGCCGGAGATGTCGAAGAGAATCCTGGA
CCGATGTCTAGACTGGACAAGAGCAAAGTCATAAACGGAGCTCTGGAATTACTCAATGGTGTCGGTATCG
AAGGCCTGACGACAAGGAAACTCGCTCAAAAGCTGGGAGTTGAGCAGCCTACCCTGTACTGGCACGTGAA
GAACAAGCGGGCCCTGCTCGATGCCCTGCCAATCGAGATGCTGGACAGGCATCATACCCACTTCTGCCCC
CTGGAAGGCGAGTCATGGCAAGACTTTCTGCGGAACAACGCCAAGTCATACCGCTGTGCTCTCCTCTCAC
ATCGCGACGGGGCTAAAGTGCATCTCGGCACCCGCCCAACAGAGAAACAGTACGAAACCCTGGAAAATCA
GCTCGCGTTCCTGTGTCAGCAAGGCTTCTCCCTGGAGAACGCACTGTACGCTCTGTCCGCCGTGGGCCAC
TTTACACTGGGCTGCGTATTGGAGGAACAGGAGCATCAAGTAGCAAAAGAGGAAAGAGAGACACCTACCA
CCGATTCTATGCCCCCACTTCTGAGACAAGCAATTGAGCTGTTCGACCGGCAGGGAGCCGAACCTGCCTT
CCTTTTCGGCCTGGAACTAATCATATGTGGCCTGGAGAAACAGCTAAAGTGCGAAAGCGGCGGGCCGACC
GACGCCCTTGACGATTTTGACTTAGACATGCTCCCAGCCGATGCCCTTGACGACTTTGACCTTGATATGC
TGCCTGCTGACGCTCTTGACGATTTTGACCTTGACATGCTCCCCGGGTAACTCGAGCGCGTTAAGTCGAC
AATCAACCTCTGGATTACAAAATTTGTGAAAGATTGACTGGTATTCTTAACTATGTTGCTCCTTTTACGC
TATGTGGATACGCTGCTTTAATGCCTTTGTATCATGCTATTGCTTCCCGTATGGCTTTCATTTTCTCCTC
CTTGTATAAATCCTGGTTGCTGTCTCTTTATGAGGAGTTGTGGCCCGTTGTCAGGCAACGTGGCGTGGTG
TGCACTGTGTTTGCTGACGCAACCCCCACTGGTTGGGGCATTGCCACCACCTGTCAGCTCCTTTCCGGGA
CTTTCGCTTTCCCCCTCCCTATTGCCACGGCGGAACTCATCGCCGCCTGCCTTGCCCGCTGCTGGACAGG
GGCTCGGCTGTTGGGCACTGACAATTCCGTGGTGTTGTCGGGGAAATCATCGTCCTTTCCTTGGCTGCTC
GCCTGTGTTGCCACCTGGATTCTGCGCGGGACGTCCTTCTGCTACGTCCCTTCGGCCCTCAATCCAGCGG
ACCTTCCTTCCCGCGGCCTGCTGCCGGCTCTGCGGCCTCTTCCGCGTCTTCGCCTTCGCCCTCAGACGAG
TCGGATCTCCCTTTGGGCCGCCTCCCCGCGTCGACTTTAAGACCAATGACTTACAAGGCAGCTGTAGATC
TTAGCCACTTTTTAAAAGAAAAGGGGGGACTGGAAGGGCTAATTCACTCCCAACGAAGACAAGATCTGCT
TTTTGCTTGTACTGGGTCTCTCTGGTTAGACCAGATCTGAGCCTGGGAGCTCTCTGGCTAACTAGGGAAC
CCACTGCTTAAGCCTCAATAAAGCTTGCCTTGAGTGCTTCAAGTAGTGTGTGCCCGTCTGTTGTGTGACT
CTGGTAACTAGAGATCCCTCAGACCCTTTTAGTCAGTGTGGAAAATCTCTAGCAGGGCCCGTTTAAACCC
GCTGATCAGCCTCGACTGTGCCTTCTAGTTGCCAGCCATCTGTTGTTTGCCCCTCCCCCGTGCCTTCCTT
GACCCTGGAAGGTGCCACTCCCACTGTCCTTTCCTAATAAAATGAGGAAATTGCATCGCATTGTCTGAGT
AGGTGTCATTCTATTCTGGGGGGTGGGGTGGGGCAGGACAGCAAGGGGGAGGATTGGGAAGACAATAGCA
GGCATGCTGGGGATGCGGTGGGCTCTATGGCTTCTGAGGCGGAAAGAACCAGCTGGGGCTCTAGGGGGTA
TCCCC
[124 nt withheld, positions 7426-7549]
C
[91 nt withheld, positions 7551-7641]
A
[49 nt withheld, positions 7643-7691]
CCTTTGACGTTGGAGTCCACGTTCTTT
[37 nt withheld, positions 7719-7755]
ACCCTATCTCGGTCTATTCTTTTGATTTATAAGGGATTTTGCCGATTTCGGCCTATTGGTTAAAAAATGA
GCTGATTTAACAAAAATTTAACGCGAATTAATTCTGTGGAATGTGTGTCAGTTAGGGTGTGGAAAGTCCC
CAGGCTCCCCAGCAGGCAGAAGTATGCAAAGCATGCATCTCAATTAGTCAGCAACCAGGTGTGGAAAGTC
CCCAGGCTCCCCAGCAGGCAGAAGTATGCAAAGCATGCATCTCAATTAGTCAGCAACCATAGTCCCGCCC
CTAACTCCGCCCATCCCGCCCCTAACTCCGCCCAGTTCCGCCCATTCTCCGCCCCATGGCTGACTAATTT
TTTTTATTTATGCAGAGGCCGAGGCCGCCTCTGCCTCTGAGCTATTCCAGAAGTAGTGAGGAGGCTTTTT
TGGAGGCCTAGGCTTTTGCAAAAAGCTCCCGGGAGCTTGTATATCCATTTTCGGATCTGATCAGCACGTG
TTGACAATTAATCATCGGCATAGTATATCGGCATAGTATAATACGACAAGGTGAGGAACTAAACCATGGC
CAAGTTGACCAGTGCCGTTCCGGTGCTCACCGCGCGCGACGTCGCCGGAGCGGTCGAGTTCTGGACCGAC
CGGCTCGGGTTCTCCCGGGACTTCGTGGAGGACGACTTCGCCGGTGTGGTCCGGGACGACGTGACCCTGT
TCATCAGCGCGGTCCAGGACCAGGTGGTGCCGGACAACACCCTGGCCTGGGTGTGGGTGCGCGGCCTGGA
CGAGCTGTACGCCGAGTGGTCGGAGGTCGTGTCCACGAACTTCCGGGACGCCTCCGGGCCGGCCATGACC
GAGATCGGCGAGCAGCCGTGGGGGCGGGAGTTCGCCCTGCGCGACCCGGCCGGCAACTGCGTGCACTTCG
TGGCCGAGGAGCAGGACTGACACGTGCTACGAGATTTCGATTCCACCGCCGCCTTCTATGAAAGGTTGGG
CTTCGGAATCGTTTTCCGGGACGCCGGCTGGATGATCCTCCAGCGCGGGGATCTCATGCTGGAGTTCTTC
GCCCACCCCAACTTGTTTATTGCAGCTTATAATGGTTACAAATAAAGCAATAGCATCACAAATTTCACAA
ATAAAGCATTTTTTTCACTGCATTCTAGTTGTGGTTTGTCCAAACTCATCAATGTATCTTATCATGTCTG
TATACCGTCGACCTCTAGCTAGAGCTTGGCGTAATCATGGTCATAGCTGTTTCCTGTGTGAAATTGTTAT
CCGCTCACAATTCCACACAACATACGAGCCGGAAGCATAAAGTGTAAAGCCTGGGGTGCCTAATGAGTGA
GCTAACTCACATTAATTGCGTTGCGCTCACTGCCCGCTTTCCAGTCGGGAAACCTGTCGTGCCAGCTGCA
TTAATGAATCGGCCAACGCGCGGGGAGAGGCGGTTTGCGTATTGGGCGCTCTTCCGCTTCCTCGCTCACT
GACTCGCTGCGCTCGGTCGTTCGGCTGCGGCGAGCGGTATCAGCTCACTCAAAGGCGGTAATACGGTTAT
CCACAGAATCAGGGGATAACGCAGGAAAGAACATGTGAGCAAAAGGCCAGCAAAAGGCCAGGAACCGTAA
AAAGGCCGCGTTGCTGGCGTTTTTCCATAGGCTCCGCCCCCCTGACGAGCATCACAAAAATCGACGCTCA
AGTCAGAGGTGGCGAAACCCGACAGGACTATAAAGATACCAGGCGTTTCCCCCTGGAAGCTCCCTCGTGC
GCTCTCCTGTTCCGACCCTGCCGCTTACCGGATACCTGTCCGCCTTTCTCCCTTCGGGAAGCGTGGCGCT
TTCTCATAGCTCACGCTGTAGGTATCTCAGTTCGGTGTAGGTCGTTCGCTCCAAGCTGGGCTGTGTGCAC
GAACCCCCCGTTCAGCCCGACCGCTGCGCCTTATCCGGTAACTATCGTCTTGAGTCCAACCCGGTAAGAC
ACGACTTATCGCCACTGGCAGCAGCCACTGGTAACAGGATTAGCAGAGCGAGGTATGTAGGCGGTGCTAC
AGAGTTCTTGAAGTGGTGGCCTAACTACGGCTACACTAGAAGAACAGTATTTGGTATCTGCGCTCTGCTG
AAGCCAGTTACCTTCGGAAAAAGAGTTGGTAGCTCTTGATCCGGCAAACAAACCACCGCTGGTAGCGGTG
GTTTTTTTGTTTGCAAGCAGCAGATTACGCGCAGAAAAAAAGGATCTCAAGAAGATCCTTTGATCTTTTC
TACGGGGTCTGACGCTCAGTGGAACGAAAACTCACGTTAAGGGATTTTGGTCATGAGATTATCAAAAAGG
ATCTTCACCTAGATCCTTTTAAATTAAAAATGAAGTTTTAAATCAATCTAAAGTATATATGAGTAAACTT
GGTCTGACAGTTACCAATGCTTAATCAGTGAGGCACCTATCTCAGCGATCTGTCTATTTCGTTCATCCAT
AGTTGCCTGACTCCCCGTCGTGTAGATAACTACGATACGGGAGGGCTTACCATCTGGCCCCAGTGCTGCA
ATGATACCGCGAGACCCACGCTCACCGGCTCCAGATTTATCAGCAATAAACCAGCCAGCCGGAAGGGCCG
AGCGCAGAAGTGGTCCTGCAACTTTATCCGCCTCCATCCAGTCTATTAATTGTTGCCGGGAAGCTAGAGT
AAGTAGTTCGCCAGTTAATAGTTTGCGCAACGTTGTTGCCATTGCTACAGGCATCGTGGTGTCACGCTCG
TCGTTTGGTATGGCTTCATTCAGCTCCGGTTCCCAACGATCAAGGCGAGTTACATGATCCCCCATGTTGT
GCAAAAAAGCGGTTAGCTCCTTCGGTCCTCCGATCGTTGTCAGAAGTAAGTTGGCCGCAGTGTTATCACT
CATGGTTATGGCAGCACTGCATAATTCTCTTACTGTCATGCCATCCGTAAGATGCTTTTCTGTGACTGGT
GAGTACTCAACCAAGTCATTCTGAGAATAGTGTATGCGGCGACCGAGTTGCTCTTGCCCGGCGTCAATAC
GGGATAATACCGCGCCACATAGCAGAACTTTAAAAGTGCTCATCATTGGAAAACGTTCTTCGGGGCGAAA
ACTCTCAAGGATCTTACCGCTGTTGAGATCCAGTTCGATGTAACCCACTCGTGCACCCAACTGATCTTCA
GCATCTTTTACTTTCACCAGCGTTTCTGGGTGAGCAAAAACAGGAAGGCAAAATGCCGCAAAAAAGGGAA
TAAGGGCGACACGGAAATGTTGAATACTCATACTCTTCCTTTTTCAATATTATTGAAGCATTTATCAGGG
TTATTGTCTCATGAGCGGATACATATTTGAATGTATTTAGAAAAATAAACAAATAGGGGTTCCGCGCACA
TTTCCCCGAAAAGTGCCACCTGACGTCGACGGATCGGGAGATCTCCCGATCCCCTATGGTGCACTCTCAG
TACAATCTGCTCTGATGCCGCATAGTTAAGCCAGTATCTGCTCCCTGCTTGTGTGTTGGAGGTCGCTGAG
TAGTGCGCGAGCAAAATTTAAGCTACAACAAGGCAAGGCTTGACCGACAATTGCATGAAGAATCTGCTTA
GGGTTAGGCGTTTTGCGCTGCTTCGCGATGTACGGGCCAGATATACGCGTTGACATTGATTATTGACTAG
TTATTAATAGTAATCAATTACGGGGTCATTAGTTCATAGCCCATATATGGAGTTCCGCGTTACATAACTT
ACGGTAAATGGCCCGCCTGGCTGACCGCCCAACGACCCCCGCCCATTGACGTCAATAATGACGTATGTTC
CCATAGTAACGCCAATAGGGACTTTCCATTGACGTCAATGGGTGGAGTATTTACGGTAAACTGCCCACTT
GGCAGTACATCAAGTGTATCATATGCCAAGTACGCCCCCTATTGACGTCAATGACGGTAAATGGCCCGCC
TGGCATTATGCCCAGTACATGACCTTATGGGACTTTCCTACTTGGCAGTACATCTACGTATTAGTCATCG
CTATTACCATGGTGATGCGGTTTTGGCAGTACATCAATGGGCGTGGATAGCGGTTTGACTCACGGGGATT
TCCAAGTCTCCACCCCATTGACGTCAATGGGAGTTTGTTTTGGCACCAAAATCAACGGGACTTTCCAAAA
TGTCGTAACAACTCCGCCCCATTGACGCAAATGGGCGGTAGGCGTGTACGGTGGGAGGTCTATATAAGCA
GCGCGTTTTGCCTGTACTGGGTCTCTCTGGTTAGACCAGATCTGAGCCTGGGAGCTCTCTGGCTAACTAG
GGAACCCACTGCTTAAGCCTCAATAAAGCTTGCCTTGAGTGCTTCAAGTAGTGTGTGCCCGTCTGTTGTG
TGACTCTGGTAACTAGAGATCCCTCAGACCCTTTTAGTCAGTGTGGAAAATCTCTAGCAGTGGCGCCCGA
ACAGGGACTTGAAAGCGAAAGGGAAACCAGAGGAGCTCTCTCGACGCAGGACTCGGCTTGCTGAAGCGCG
CACGGCAAGAGGCGAGGGGCGGCGACTGGTGAGTACGCCAAAAATTTTGACTAGCGGAGGCTAGAAGGAG
AGAGATGGGTGCGAGAGCGTCAGTATTAAGCGGGGGAGAATTAGATCGCGATGGGAAAAAATTCGGTTAA
GGCCAGGGGGAAAGAAAAAATATAAATTAAAACATATAGTATGGGCAAGCAGGGAGCTAGAACGATTCGC
AGTTAATCCTGGCCTGTTAGAAACATCAGAAGGCTGTAGACAAATACTGGGACAGCTACAACCATCCCTT
CAGACAGGATCAGAAGAACTTAGATCATTATATAATACAGTAGCAACCCTCTATTGTGTGCATCAAAGGA
TAGAGATAAAAGACACCAAGGAAGCTTTAGACAAGATAGAGGAAGAGCAAAACAAAAGTAAGACCACCGC
ACAGCAAGCGGCCGCTGATCTTCAGACCTGGAGGAGGAGATATGAGGGACAATTGGAGAAGTGAATTATA
TAAATATAAAGTAGTAAAAATTGAACCATTAGGAGTAGCACCCACCAAGGCAAAGAGAAGAGTGGTGCAG
AGAGAAAAAAGAGCAGTGGGAATAGGAGCTTTGTTCCTTGGGTTCTTGGGAGCAGCAGGAAGCACTATGG
GCGCAGCGTCAATGACGCTGACGGTACAGGCCAGACAATTATTGTCTGGTATAGTGCAGCAGCAGAACAA
TTTGCTGAGGGCTATTGAGGCGCAACAGCATCTGTTGCAACTCACAGTCTGGGGCATCAAGCAGCTCCAG
GCAAGAATCCTGGCTGTGGAAAGATACCTAAAGGATCAACAGCTCCTGGGGATTTGGGGTTGCTCTGGAA
AACTCATTTGCACCACTGCTGTGCCTTGGAATGCTAGTTGGAGTAATAAATCTCTGGAACAGATTTGGAA
TCACACGACCTGGATGGAGTGGGACAGAGAAATTAACAATTACACAAGCTTAATACACTCCTTAATTGAA
GAATCGCAAAACCAGCAAGAAAAGAATGAACAAGAATTATTGGAATTAGATAAATGGGCAAGTTTGTGGA
ATTGGTTTAACATAACAAATTGGCTGTGGTATATAAAATTATTCATAATGATAGTAGGAGGCTTGGTAGG
TTTAAGAATAGTTTTTGCTGTACTTTCTATAGTGAATAGAGTTAGGCAGGGATATTCACCATTATCGTTT
CAGACCCACCTCCCAACCCCGAGGGGACCCGACAGGCCCGAAGGAATAGAAGAAGAAGGTGGAGAGAGAG
ACAGAGACAGATCCATTCGATTAGTGAACGGATCGGCACTGCGTGCGCCAATTCTGCAGACAAATGGCAG
TATTCATCCACAATTTTAAAAGAAAAGGGGGGATTGGGGGGTACAGTGCAGGGGAAAGAATAGTAGACAT
AATAGCAACAGACATACAAACTAAAGAATTACAAAAACAAATTACAAAAATTCAAAATTTTCGGGTTTAT
TACAGGGACAGCAGAGATCCAGTTTGGTTAATTAAGGTACCGAGGGCCTATTTCCCATGATTCCTTCATA
TTTGCATATACGATACAAGGCTGTTAGAGAGATAATTAGAATTAATTTGACTGTAAACACAAAGATATTA
GTACAAAATACGTGACGTAGAAAGTAATAATTTCTTGGGTAGTTTGCAGTTTTAAAATTATGTTTTAAAA
TGGACTATCATATGCTTACCGTAACTTGAAAGTATTTCGATTTCTTGGCTTTATATATCTTGTGGAAAGG
ACGAAACACCGGAGACGGTTGTAAATGAGCACACAAAATACACATGCTAAAATATTATATTCTATGACCT
TTATAAAATCAACCAAAATCTTCTTTTTAATAACTTTAGTATCAATAATTAGAATTTTTATGTTCCTTTT
TGCAAACTTTTAATAAAAATGAGCAAAATAAAAAAACGCTAGTTTTAGTAACTCGCGTTGTTTTCTTCAC
CTTTAATAATAGCTACTCCACCACTTGTTCCTAAGCGGTCAGCTCCTGCTTCAATCATTTTTTGAGCATC
TTCAAATGTTCTAACTCCACCAGCTGCTTTAACTAAAGCATTGTCTTTAACAACTGACTTCATTAGTTTA
ACATCTTCAAATGTTGCACCTGATTTTGAAAATCCTGTTGATGTTTTAACAAATTCTAATCCAGCTTCAA
CAGCTATTTCACAAGCTTTCATGATTTCTTCTTTTGTTAATAAACAATTTTCCATAATACATTTAACAAC
ATGTGATCCAGCTGCTTTTTTTACAGCTTTCATGTCTTCTAAAACTAATTCATAATTTTTGTCTTTTAAT
GCACCAATATTTAATACCATATCAATTTCTGTTGCACCATCTTTAATTGCTTCAGAAACTTCGAATGCTT
TTGTAGCTGTTGTGCATGCACCTAGAGGAAAACCTACAACATTTGTTATTCCTACATTTGTGCCTTTTAA
TAATTCTTTACAATAGCTTGTTCAATATGAATTAACACAAACTGTTGCAAAATCAAATTCAATTGCTTCA
TCACATAATTGTTTAATTTCAGCTTTCGTAGCATCTTGTTTTAATAATGTGTGATCTATATATTTGTTTA
GTTTCATTTTTTCTCCTATATATTCATTTTTAATTTTAATTCTTTAATAATTTCGTCTACTTTAACTTTA
GCGTTTTGAACAGATTCACCAACACCTATAAAATAAATTTTTAGTTTAGGTTCAGTTCCACTTGGGCGAA
CAGCAAATCATGACTTATCTTCTAAATAAAATTTTAGTAAGTCTTGTCCTGGCATATTATACATTCCATC
GATGTAGTCTTCAACATTAACAACTTTAAGTCCAGCAATTTGAGTTAAGGGTGTTGCTCTCAATGATTTC
ATTAATGGTTCAATTTTTAATTTCTTTTCTTCTGGTTTAAAATTCAAGTTTAAAGTGAAAGTGTAATATG
CACCCATTTCTTTAAATAAATCTTCTAAATAGTCTACTAATGTTTTATTTTGTTTTTTATAAAATCAAGC
AGCCTCTGCTATTAATATAGAAGCTTGTATTCCATCTTTATCTCTAGCTGAGTCATCAATTACATATCCA
TAACTTTCTTCATAAGCAAAAACAAAATTTAATCCGTTATCTTCTTCTTTAGCAATTTCTCTACCCATTC
ATTTAAATCCAGTTAAAGTTTTTACAATATTAACTCCATATTTTTCATGAGCGATTCTATCACCCAAATC
ACTTGTTACAAAACTTGAATATAGAGCCGGATTTTTTGGAATGCTATTTAAGCGTTTTAGATTTGATAAT
TTTCAATCAATTAAAATTGGTCCTGTTTGATTTCCATCTAATCTTACAAAATGACCATCATGTTTTATTG
CCATTCCAAATCTGTCAGCATCTGGGTCATTCATAATAATAATATCTGCATCATGTTTAATACCATATTC
AAGCGGTATTTTTCATGCAGGATCAAATTCTGGATTTGGATTTACAACATTTTTAAATGTTTCATCTTCA
AATGCATGCTCTTCAACCTCAATAACGTTATATCCTGATTCACGTAATATTTTTGGGGTAAATTTAGTTC
CTGTTCCATTAACTGCGCTAAAAATAATTTTTAAATCTTTTTTAGCTTCTTGCTCTTTTTTGTACGTCTC
TGTTTTAGAGCTAGAAATAGCAAGTTAAAATAAGGCTAGTCCGTTATCAACTTGAAAAAGTGGCACCGAG
TCGGTGCTTTTTTGAATTCACTTTGGCCGCGAATCGATATGTCGAGTTTACTCCCTATCAGTGATAGAGA
ACGT
